Addgene plasmid #71583: pEGFP-C3_SEPT6
Purpose: mammalian expression of human SEPT6 with a GFP fusion
Depositing lab: Elias Spiliotis. Depositing organization: Drexel University. Publication: Septin-driven coordination of actin and microtubule remodeling regulates the collateral branching of axons. Hu J, Bai X, Bowen JR, Dolat L, Korobova F, Yu W, Baas PW, Svitkina T, Gallo G, Spiliotis ET. Curr Biol. 2012 Jun 19;22(12):1109-15. doi: 10.1016/j.cub.2012.04.019. Epub 2012 May 17. PubMed 22608511.
Backbone
  Vector backbone: pEGFP-C3
  Backbone manufacturer: Clontech
  Backbone size w/o insert (bp): 4700
  Total vector size (bp): 6008
  Vector type: Mammalian Expression
  Selectable markers: Neomycin (select with G418)
Growth in bacteria
  Bacterial resistance: Kanamycin, 50 μg/mL
  Growth temperature: 37°C
  Growth strain: DH5alpha
  Copy number: High Copy
Gene/Insert
  Gene/Insert name: Septin 6
  Species: H. sapiens (human)
  Insert size (bp): 1281
  Mutation: V206D
  Entrez Gene: SEPTIN6 (a.k.a. SEP2, SEPT2, SEPT6)
  Promoter: CMV
  Tag / fusion protein: eGFP (N terminal on backbone)
  Cloning method: Restriction Enzyme; 5′ cloning site XhoI (unknown if destroyed); 3′ cloning site KpnI (unknown if destroyed)
  Sequencing primers: 5′ EGFP-C; 3′ SV40pA-R
Terms and licenses: Academic/Nonprofit Terms; Industry Terms: Not Available to Industry
How to cite: pEGFP-C3_SEPT6 was a gift from Elias Spiliotis (Addgene plasmid # 71583 ; http://n2t.net/addgene:71583 ; RRID:Addgene_71583)
