[The description below was written by a language model from this plasmid's Addgene catalogue record and pLannotate feature annotations shown in this document.]
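Description:
pEGFP-C3_SEPT6 is a mammalian expression plasmid built on the Clontech pEGFP-C3 backbone that produces human septin 6 (SEPTIN6/SEPT6) fused at its N-terminus to EGFP. The human cytomegalovirus immediate-early enhancer and promoter drive a single open reading frame in which the EGFP coding sequence is followed, after a short linker derived from the polylinker, by the 1281 bp septin 6 coding sequence, which was inserted between the XhoI and KpnI sites. Transcripts are terminated by the SV40 polyadenylation signal downstream of the remaining multiple cloning site fragment. The catalogue entry records a V206D substitution in the insert; the record does not explain its origin or functional significance. The stated total size (about 6.0 kb) differs slightly from the 5,985 nt depositor sequence used for annotation.

The plasmid is maintained at high copy in E. coli through a pUC-type ColE1 origin and also carries an f1 phage origin for single-stranded DNA production. A single Tn5 aminoglycoside phosphotransferase gene (NeoR/KanR) serves both hosts. A bacterial bla-type promoter expresses it for kanamycin selection in bacteria, while the adjacent SV40 enhancer/early promoter, paired with the HSV TK polyadenylation signal, expresses it in mammalian cells for G418 selection of stable transfectants. The short ble, large T antigen and bGH poly(A) fragments flagged by the annotation are most likely backbone remnants or partial matches rather than functional elements.

Septin 6 is a filament-forming cytoskeletal GTPase, and the GFP fusion allows its localization and dynamics to be visualized by fluorescence microscopy in transfected cells. The associated publication concerns septin coordination of actin and microtubule remodeling during collateral branching of axons.
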