Features (pLannotate 1.2.2; 15 found; start..end, strand, type, name):
     61..364     +  enhancer       CMV enhancer: human cytomegalovirus immediate early enhancer
    365..568     +  promoter       CMV promoter: human cytomegalovirus (CMV) immediate early promoter
    613..1329    +  CDS            EGFP: EGFP is a basic (constitutively fluorescent) green fluorescent protein published in 1996, derived from Aequorea victoria. It is reported to be a rapidly-maturing weak dimer with moderate acid sensitivity.
   1345..2625    +  CDS            SEPTIN6: SEPT6_HUMAN - Also known as KIAA0128, SEP2, SEPT6. Experimental evidence at protein level: Swiss-Prot protein existence level 1. Filament-forming cytoskeletal GTPase. Required for normal organization of the actin cytoskeleton. Involved in cytokinesis. May play a role in HCV RNA replication. Forms a filamentous structure with SEPTIN12, SEPTIN6, SEPTIN2 and probably SEPTIN4 at the sperm annulus which is required for the structural integrity and motility of the sperm tail during postmeiotic differentiation (PubMed:25588830). From Homo sapiens (Human).
   2629..2654    +  misc_feature   MCS (fragment): multiple cloning site
   2666..2750    +  CDS            large T antigen (fragment): large T antigen from SV40 (simian virus 40)
   2773..2894    +  polyA_signal   SV40 poly(A) signal: SV40 polyadenylation signal
   2928..3356    -  rep_origin     f1 ori (sequence partly withheld): f1 bacteriophage origin of replication; arrow indicates direction of (+) strand synthesis
   3383..3487    +  promoter       AmpR promoter: bla
   3489..3846    +  promoter       SV40 promoter: SV40 enhancer and early promoter
   3881..4675    +  CDS            NeoR/KanR: aminoglycoside phosphotransferase from Tn5; aph(3')-II (or nptII); confers resistance to neomycin, kanamycin, and G418 (Geneticin®)
   4696..4848    +  CDS            ble (fragment): BLE_KLEPN - Experimental evidence at protein level: Swiss-Prot protein existence level 1. Binding protein with a strong affinity to the bleomycin family of antibiotics. Binds to CL990; an antimitotic-antibiotic compound. From Klebsiella pneumoniae.
   4907..4954    +  polyA_signal   HSV TK poly(A) signal: herpes simplex virus thymidine kinase polyadenylation signal (Cole and Stacy, 1985)
   5045..5061    -  polyA_signal   bGH poly(A) signal (fragment): bovine growth hormone polyadenylation signal
   5283..5871    +  rep_origin     ori: high-copy-number ColE1/pMB1/pBR322/pUC origin of replication
>Addgene plasmid #71583 | pEGFP-C3_SEPT6 | depositor full sequence | sequence record 129660 | pEGFP-C3_SEPT6 sequence 5985 bps
TAGTTATTAATAGTAATCAATTACGGGGTCATTAGTTCATAGCCCATATATGGAGTTCCGCGTTACATAA
CTTACGGTAAATGGCCCGCCTGGCTGACCGCCCAACGACCCCCGCCCATTGACGTCAATAATGACGTATG
TTCCCATAGTAACGCCAATAGGGACTTTCCATTGACGTCAATGGGTGGAGTATTTACGGTAAACTGCCCA
CTTGGCAGTACATCAAGTGTATCATATGCCAAGTACGCCCCCTATTGACGTCAATGACGGTAAATGGCCC
GCCTGGCATTATGCCCAGTACATGACCTTATGGGACTTTCCTACTTGGCAGTACATCTACGTATTAGTCA
TCGCTATTACCATGGTGATGCGGTTTTGGCAGTACATCAATGGGCGTGGATAGCGGTTTGACTCACGGGG
ATTTCCAAGTCTCCACCCCATTGACGTCAATGGGAGTTTGTTTTGGCACCAAAATCAACGGGACTTTCCA
AAATGTCGTAACAACTCCGCCCCATTGACGCAAATGGGCGGTAGGCGTGTACGGTGGGAGGTCTATATAA
GCAGAGCTGGTTTAGTGAACCGTCAGATCCGCTAGCGCTACCGGTCGCCACCATGGTGAGCAAGGGCGAG
GAGCTGTTCACCGGGGTGGTGCCCATCCTGGTCGAGCTGGACGGCGACGTAAACGGCCACAAGTTCAGCG
TGTCCGGCGAGGGCGAGGGCGATGCCACCTACGGCAAGCTGACCCTGAAGTTCATCTGCACCACCGGCAA
GCTGCCCGTGCCCTGGCCCACCCTCGTGACCACCCTGACCTACGGCGTGCAGTGCTTCAGCCGCTACCCC
GACCACATGAAGCAGCACGACTTCTTCAAGTCCGCCATGCCCGAAGGCTACGTCCAGGAGCGCACCATCT
TCTTCAAGGACGACGGCAACTACAAGACCCGCGCCGAGGTGAAGTTCGAGGGCGACACCCTGGTGAACCG
CATCGAGCTGAAGGGCATCGACTTCAAGGAGGACGGCAACATCCTGGGGCACAAGCTGGAGTACAACTAC
AACAGCCACAACGTCTATATCATGGCCGACAAGCAGAAGAACGGCATCAAGGTGAACTTCAAGATCCGCC
ACAACATCGAGGACGGCAGCGTGCAGCTCGCCGACCACTACCAGCAGAACACCCCCATCGGCGACGGCCC
CGTGCTGCTGCCCGACAACCACTACCTGAGCACCCAGTCCGCCCTGAGCAAAGACCCCAACGAGAAGCGC
GATCACATGGTCCTGCTGGAGTTCGTGACCGCCGCCGGGATCACTCTCGGCATGGACGAGCTGTACAAGT
ACTCAGATCTCGAGATGGCAGCGACCGATATAGCTCGCCAGGTGGGTGAAGGTTGCCGAACTGTCCCCCT
GGCTGGACATGTGGGGTTTGACAGCTTGCCTGACCAGCTGGTGAATAAGTCCGTCAGCCAGGGCTTCTGC
TTCAACATCCTGTGCGTGGGAGAGACAGGTTTGGGCAAGTCCACCCTCATGGACACCCTGTTCAACACCA
AATTCGAAGGGGAGCCAGCCACCCACACACAGCCGGGTGTCCAGCTCCAGTCTAATACCTATGACCTCCA
AGAGAGCAACGTGAGGCTAAAGCTCACGATCGTTAGCACAGTTGGCTTTGGGGACCAGATCAACAAAGAG
GACAGCTACAAGCCTATCGTGGAATTCATCGATGCACAATTCGAGGCCTACCTGCAGGAAGAGCTAAAGA
TCCGAAGAGTGCTACACACCTACCATGACTCCCGAATCCATGTCTGCTTGTATTTCATTGCCCCCACGGG
TCATTCCCTGAAGTCTCTGGACCTAGTGACTATGAAGAAGCTGGACAGTAAGGTGAACATCATCCCCATC
ATTGCCAAAGCAGATGCCATTTCGAAGAGTGAGCTAACAAAGTTCAAAATCAAAATCACCAGCGAGCTTG
TCAGCAACGGAGTCCAGATCTATCAGTTTCCTACAGATGATGAGTCGGTGGCAGAGATCAATGGAACCAT
GAACGCCCACCTGCCGTTTGCTGTCATTGGCAGCACAGAAGAACTGAAGATAGGCAACAAGATGATGAGG
GCGCGGCAGTATCCTTGGGGCACTGTGCAGGTTGAAAACGAGGCCCACTGCGACTTTGTGAAGCTGCGGG
AGATGCTGATTCGGGTCAACATGGAGGATCTGCGGGAGCAGACCCACACCCGGCACTATGAGCTGTATCG
CCGCTGTAAGCTGGAGGAGATGGGCTTCAAGGACACCGACCCTGACAGCAAACCCTTCAGTTTACAGGAG
ACATATGAGGCCAAAAGGAACGAGTTCCTAGGGGAACTCCAGAAAAAAGAAGAGGAGATGAGACAGATGT
TCGTCCAGCGAGTCAAAGAGAAAGAAGCGGAGCTCAAAGAGGCAGAGAAAGAGCTGCACGAGAAGTTTGA
CCGTCTGAAGAAACTGCACCAGGACGAGAAGAAGAAACTGGAGGATAAGAAGAAATCCCTGGATGATGAA
GTGAATGCTTTCAAGCAAAGAAAGACGGCGGCTGAGCTGCTCCAGTCCCAGGGCTCCCAGGCTGGAGGCT
CACAGACTCTGAAGAGAGACAAAGAGAAGAAAAATTAAGGTACCGCGGGCCCGGGATCCACCGGATCTAG
ATAACTGATCATAATCAGCCATACCACATTTGTAGAGGTTTTACTTGCTTTAAAAAACCTCCCACACCTC
CCCCTGAACCTGAAACATAAAATGAATGCAATTGTTGTTGTTAACTTGTTTATTGCAGCTTATAATGGTT
ACAAATAAAGCAATAGCATCACAAATTTCACAAATAAAGCATTTTTTTCACTGCATTCTAGTTGTGGTTT
GTCCAAACTCATCAATGTATCTTAACGCGTAAATTGTAAGCGTTAATATTTTGTTAAAATTCGCGTTAAA
TTTTTGTTAAATCAGCTCATTTTTTAACCAATAGGCCGAAATCGGCAAAATCCCTTATAAATCAAAAGAA
TAGACCGAGATAGGGT
[37 nt withheld, positions 3027-3063]
AAAGAACGTGGACTCCAACGTCAAAGG
[49 nt withheld, positions 3091-3139]
T
[91 nt withheld, positions 3141-3231]
G
[124 nt withheld, positions 3233-3356]
CAGGTGGCACTTTTCGGGGAAATGTGCGCGGAACCCCTATTTGTTTATTTTTCTAAATACATTCAAATAT
GTATCCGCTCATGAGACAATAACCCTGATAAATGCTTCAATAATATTGAAAAAGGAAGAGTCCTGAGGCG
GAAAGAACCAGCTGTGGAATGTGTGTCAGTTAGGGTGTGGAAAGTCCCCAGGCTCCCCAGCAGGCAGAAG
TATGCAAAGCATGCATCTCAATTAGTCAGCAACCAGGTGTGGAAAGTCCCCAGGCTCCCCAGCAGGCAGA
AGTATGCAAAGCATGCATCTCAATTAGTCAGCAACCATAGTCCCGCCCCTAACTCCGCCCATCCCGCCCC
TAACTCCGCCCAGTTCCGCCCATTCTCCGCCCCATGGCTGACTAATTTTTTTTATTTATGCAGAGGCCGA
GGCCGCCTCGGCCTCTGAGCTATTCCAGAAGTAGTGAGGAGGCTTTTTTGGAGGCCTAGGCTTTTGCAAA
GATCGATCAAGAGACAGGATGAGGATCGTTTCGCATGATTGAACAAGATGGATTGCACGCAGGTTCTCCG
GCCGCTTGGGTGGAGAGGCTATTCGGCTATGACTGGGCACAACAGACAATCGGCTGCTCTGATGCCGCCG
TGTTCCGGCTGTCAGCGCAGGGGCGCCCGGTTCTTTTTGTCAAGACCGACCTGTCCGGTGCCCTGAATGA
ACTGCAAGACGAGGCAGCGCGGCTATCGTGGCTGGCCACGACGGGCGTTCCTTGCGCAGCTGTGCTCGAC
GTTGTCACTGAAGCGGGAAGGGACTGGCTGCTATTGGGCGAAGTGCCGGGGCAGGATCTCCTGTCATCTC
ACCTTGCTCCTGCCGAGAAAGTATCCATCATGGCTGATGCAATGCGGCGGCTGCATACGCTTGATCCGGC
TACCTGCCCATTCGACCACCAAGCGAAACATCGCATCGAGCGAGCACGTACTCGGATGGAAGCCGGTCTT
GTCGATCAGGATGATCTGGACGAAGAGCATCAGGGGCTCGCGCCAGCCGAACTGTTCGCCAGGCTCAAGG
CGAGCATGCCCGACGGCGAGGATCTCGTCGTGACCCATGGCGATGCCTGCTTGCCGAATATCATGGTGGA
AAATGGCCGCTTTTCTGGATTCATCGACTGTGGCCGGCTGGGTGTGGCGGACCGCTATCAGGACATAGCG
TTGGCTACCCGTGATATTGCTGAAGAGCTTGGCGGCGAATGGGCTGACCGCTTCCTCGTGCTTTACGGTA
TCGCCGCTCCCGATTCGCAGCGCATCGCCTTCTATCGCCTTCTTGACGAGTTCTTCTGAGCGGGACTCTG
GGGTTCGAAATGACCGACCAAGCGACGCCCAACCTGCCATCACGAGATTTCGATTCCACCGCCGCCTTCT
ATGAAAGGTTGGGCTTCGGAATCGTTTTCCGGGACGCCGGCTGGATGATCCTCCAGCGCGGGGATCTCAT
GCTGGAGTTCTTCGCCCACCCTAGGGGGAGGCTAACTGAAACACGGAAGGAGACAATACCGGAAGGAACC
CGCGCTATGACGGCAATAAAAAGACAGAATAAAACGCACGGTGTTGGGTCGTTTGTTCATAAACGCGGGG
TTCGGTCCCAGGGCTGGCACTCTGTCGATACCCCACCGAGACCCCATTGGGGCCAATACGCCCGCGTTTC
TTCCTTTTCCCCACCCCACCCCCCAAGTTCGGGTGAAGGCCCAGGGCTCGCAGCCAACGTCGGGGCGGCA
GGCCCTGCCATAGCCTCAGGTTACTCATATATACTTTAGATTGATTTAAAACTTCATTTTTAATTTAAAA
GGATCTAGGTGAAGATCCTTTTTGATAATCTCATGACCAAAATCCCTTAACGTGAGTTTTCGTTCCACTG
AGCGTCAGACCCCGTAGAAAAGATCAAAGGATCTTCTTGAGATCCTTTTTTTCTGCGCGTAATCTGCTGC
TTGCAAACAAAAAAACCACCGCTACCAGCGGTGGTTTGTTTGCCGGATCAAGAGCTACCAACTCTTTTTC
CGAAGGTAACTGGCTTCAGCAGAGCGCAGATACCAAATACTGTCCTTCTAGTGTAGCCGTAGTTAGGCCA
CCACTTCAAGAACTCTGTAGCACCGCCTACATACCTCGCTCTGCTAATCCTGTTACCAGTGGCTGCTGCC
AGTGGCGATAAGTCGTGTCTTACCGGGTTGGACTCAAGACGATAGTTACCGGATAAGGCGCAGCGGTCGG
GCTGAACGGGGGGTTCGTGCACACAGCCCAGCTTGGAGCGAACGACCTACACCGAACTGAGATACCTACA
GCGTGAGCTATGAGAAAGCGCCACGCTTCCCGAAGGGAGAAAGGCGGACAGGTATCCGGTAAGCGGCAGG
GTCGGAACAGGAGAGCGCACGAGGGAGCTTCCAGGGGGAAACGCCTGGTATCTTTATAGTCCTGTCGGGT
TTCGCCACCTCTGACTTGAGCGTCGATTTTTGTGATGCTCGTCAGGGGGGCGGAGCCTATGGAAAAACGC
CAGCAACGCGGCCTTTTTACGGTTCCTGGCCTTTTGCTGGCCTTTTGCTCACATGTTCTTTCCTGCGTTA
TCCCCTGATTCTGTGGATAACCGTATTACCGCCATGCAT
