>Addgene plasmid #71583 | pEGFP-C3_SEPT6 | addgene partial sequence | sequence record 141022 | EGFP-C 5'-CATGGTCCTGCTGGAGTTCGTG-3'
TACTCAGATCTCGAGATGGCAGCGACCGATATAGCTCGCCAGGTGGGTGAAGGTTGCCGAACTGTCCCCC
TGGCTGGACATGTGGGGTTTGACAGCTTGCCTGACCAGCTGGTGAATAAGTCCGTCAGCCAGGGCTTCTG
CTTCAACATCCTGTGCGTGGGAGAGACAGGTTTGGGCAAGTCCACCCTCATGGACACCCTGTTCAACACC
AAATTCGAAGGGGAGCCAGCCACCCACACACAGCCGGGTGTCCAGCTCCAGTCTAATACCTATGACCTCC
AAGAGAGCAACGTGAGGCTAAAGCTCACGATCGTTAGCACAGTTGGCTTTGGGGACCAGATCAACAAAGA
GGACAGCTACAAGCCTATCGTGGAATTCATCGATGCACAATTCGAGGCCTACCTGCAGGAAGAGCTAAAG
ATCCGAAGAGTGCTACACACCTACCATGACTCCCGAATCCATGTCTGCTTGTATTTCATTGCCCCCACGG
GTCATTCCCTGAAGTCTCTGGACCTAGTGACTATGAAGAAGCTGGACAGTAAGGTGAACATCATCCCCAT
CATTGCCAAAGCAGATGCCATTTCGAAGAGTGAGCTAACAAAGTTCAAAATCAAAATCACCAGCGAGCTT
GTCAGCAACGGAGTCCAGATCTATCAGTTTCCTACAGATGATGAGTCGGTGGCAGAGATCAATGGAACCA
TGAACGCCCACCTGCCGTTTGCTGTCATTGGCAGCACAGAAGAACTGAAGATAGGCAACAAGATGATGAG
GGCGCGGCAGTATCCTTGGGGCACTGTGCAGGTTGAAAACGAGGCCCACTGCGACTTTGTGAAGCTGCGG
GAGATGCTGATTCGG
