>Addgene plasmid #71583 | pEGFP-C3_SEPT6 | addgene partial sequence | sequence record 141023 | SV40pA-R 5'-GAAATTTGTGATGCTATTGC-3'
ACAACAACAATTGCATTCATTTTATGTTTCAGGTTCAGGGGGAGGTGTGGGAGGTTTTTTAAAGCAAGTA
AAACCTCTACAAATGTGGTATGGCTGATTATGATCAGTTATCTAGATCCGGTGGATCCCGGGCCCGCGGT
ACCTTAATTTTTCTTCTCTTTGTCTCTCTTCAGAGTCTGTGAGCCTCCAGCCTGGGAGCCCTGGGACTGG
AGCAGCTCAGCCGCCGTCTTTCTTTGCTTGAAAGCATTCACTTCATCATCCAGGGATTTCTTCTTATCCT
CCAGTTTCTTCTTCTCGTCCTGGTGCAGTTTCTTCAGACGGTCAAACTTCTCGTGCAGCTCTTTCTCTGC
CTCTTTGAGCTCCGCTTCTTTCTCTTTGACTCGCTGGACGAACATCTGTCTCATCTCCTCTTCTTTTTTC
TGGAGTTCCCCTAGGAACTCGTTCCTTTTGGCCTCATATGTCTCCTGTAAACTGAAGGGTTTGCTGTCAG
GGTCGGTGTCCTTGAAGCCCATCTCCTCCAGCTTACAGCGGCGATACAGCTCATAGTGCCGGGTGTGGGT
CTGCTCCCGCAGATCCTCCATGTTGACCCGAATCAGCATCTCCCGCAGCTTCACAAAGTCGCAGTGGGCC
TCGTTTTCAACCTGCACAGTGCCCCAAGGATACTGCCGCGCCCTCATCATCTTGTTGCCTATCTTCAGTT
CTTCTGTGCTGCCAATGACAGCAAACGGCAGGTGGGCGTTCATGGTTCCATTGATCTCTGCCACCGACTC
ATCATCTGTAGGAAACTGATAGATCTGGACTCCGTTGCTGACAAGCTCGCTGGTGATTTTGATTTTGAAC
TTTGTTAGCTCACTCTTCGAAATGGCATCTGCTT
